Addgene plasmid #11129: pbabe-cyclinD1+CDK4R24C
Depositing lab: Christopher Counter. Depositing organization: Duke University. Publication: A network of genetic events sufficient to convert normal human cells to a tumorigenic state. Kendall SD, Linardic CM, Adam SJ, Counter CM. Cancer Res. 2005 Nov 1. 65(21):9824-8. 10.1158/0008-5472.CAN-05-1543 PubMed 16267004.
Backbone
  Vector backbone: pbabe
  Backbone size w/o insert (bp): 4500
  Vector type: Mammalian Expression, Retroviral
  Selectable markers: None
Growth in bacteria
  Bacterial resistance: Ampicillin, 100 μg/mL
  Growth temperature: 37°C
  Growth strain: DH5alpha
  Copy number: Unknown
Gene/Insert
  Cloning method: Restriction Enzyme; 5′ cloning site EcoRI and Hind III (not destroyed); 3′ cloning site Sal I and Cla I (not destroyed)
  Sequencing primers: 5′ pBABE 5'
Terms and licenses: Academic/Nonprofit Terms; Industry Terms: Not Available to Industry
Depositor comments: This plasmid was generated by cloning cyclinD1 cDNA with flanking EcoRI-SalI restriction sites added by PCR into the same sites of the polylinker of pBABEpuro or pBABEblast and by excising the selectable marker from the HindIII/ClaI sites and ligating into the same site CDK4R24C cDNA in which HindIII/ClaI sites were again added by PCR.
How to cite: pbabe-cyclinD1+CDK4R24C was a gift from Christopher Counter (Addgene plasmid # 11129)
