[The description below was written by a language model from this plasmid's Addgene catalogue record and pLannotate feature annotations shown in this document.]
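Description:
pbabe-cyclinD1+CDK4R24C is a Moloney murine leukemia virus-based retroviral expression vector built on the pBABE backbone. It delivers two human cell-cycle genes from a single provirus. In bacteria it is maintained through a high-copy ColE1/pUC-type origin and selected with ampicillin via the β-lactamase gene and its promoter. The sequenced record is about 6.2 kb. The viral portion comprises two MMLV long terminal repeats flanking a packaging signal and a truncated, start-codon-less gag segment. Together these allow the transcript to be encapsidated when the plasmid is introduced into a retroviral packaging cell line. The annotation also flags a short ΔU3-like fragment next to the 3' LTR and a small lacI remnant, both apparently backbone residue.

The payload uses the two expression positions of pBABE. Cyclin D1 (CCND1) cDNA was cloned into the polylinker between EcoRI and SalI, downstream of the 5' LTR, gag and the packaging signal, so it is expected to be transcribed from the LTR. According to the depositor, the drug-resistance gene normally driven by the internal SV40 enhancer/early promoter was excised at HindIII/ClaI. It was replaced by a CDK4 cDNA carrying the R24C substitution. As a result, the vector has no mammalian selectable marker, and transduced cells cannot be enriched by drug selection. No epitope tags or reporters are annotated.

Cyclin D1 and CDK4 form the kinase complex that phosphorylates and inactivates RB family proteins to drive G1/S progression, and R24C is generally known as a CDK4 variant insensitive to p16INK4a inhibition. The associated work used defined genetic changes to convert normal human cells to a tumorigenic state, which is consistent with using this vector to disable the RB pathway.
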