Features (pLannotate 1.2.2; 12 found; start..end, strand, type, name):
      2..54      +  CDS            lacI (fragment): lac repressor; lacI; The lac repressor binds to the lac operator to inhibit transcription in E. coli. This inhibition can be relieved by adding lactose or isopropyl-β-D-thiogalactopyranoside (IPTG).
    120..589     -  LTR            LTR: long terminal repeat from Moloney murine leukemia virus
    590..711     -  LTR            3' LTR (ΔU3) (fragment): self-inactivating 3' long terminal repeat (LTR) from Moloney murine leukemia virus
    760..1668    -  CDS            CDK4: CDK4_HUMAN - Experimental evidence at protein level: Swiss-Prot protein existence level 1. Ser/Thr-kinase component of cyclin D-CDK4 (DC) complexes that phosphorylate and inhibit members of the retinoblastoma (RB) protein family including RB1 and regulate the cell-cycle during G(1)/S transition. Phosphorylation of RB1 allows dissociation of the transcription factor E2F from the RB/E2F complexes and the subsequent transcription of E2F target genes which are responsible for the progression through the G(1) phase. Hypophosphorylates RB1 in early G(1) phase. Cyclin D-CDK4 complexes are major integ
   1681..2010    -  promoter       SV40 promoter: SV40 enhancer and early promoter
   2032..2916    -  CDS            CCND1: CCND1_HUMAN - Also known as BCL1, PRAD1. Experimental evidence at protein level: Swiss-Prot protein existence level 1. Regulatory component of the cyclin D1-CDK4 (DC) complex that phosphorylates and inhibits members of the retinoblastoma (RB) protein family including RB1 and regulates the cell-cycle during G(1)/S transition. Phosphorylation of RB1 allows dissociation of the transcription factor E2F from the RB/E2F complex and the subsequent transcription of E2F target genes which are responsible for the progression through the G(1) phase. Hypophosphorylates RB1 in early G(1) phase. Cyclin D-CD
   2957..3373    -  CDS            gag (truncated): truncated Moloney murine leukemia virus (MMLV) gag gene lacking the start codon
   3440..3714    -  misc_feature   MESV Ψ (fragment): packaging signal of murine embryonic stem cell virus
   3838..4307    -  LTR            LTR: long terminal repeat from Moloney murine leukemia virus
   4338..4442    +  promoter       AmpR promoter: bla
   4443..5303    +  CDS            AmpR: β-lactamase; bla; confers resistance to ampicillin, carbenicillin, and related antibiotics
   5463..6051    +  rep_origin     ori: high-copy-number ColE1/pMB1/pBR322/pUC origin of replication
>Addgene plasmid #11129 | pbabe-cyclinD1+CDK4R24C | addgene full sequence | sequence record 132756 | Addgene NGS Result
AGCGCCCAATACGCAAACCGCCTCTCCCCGCGCGTTGGCCGATTCATTAATGCAACTATGGCCATTTAAT
GTAAATACTTAAGAAAAAAAACCAAATTAATTTTGATACATGCTGCATGTGAAAGACCCCCGCTGACGGG
TAGTCAATCACTCAGAGGAGACCCTCCCAAGGAACAGCGAGACCACAAGTCGGATGCAACTGCAAGAGGG
TTTATTGGATACACGGGTACCCGGGCGACTCAGTCAATCGGAGGACTGGCGCCCCGAGTGAGGGGTTGTG
GGCTCTTTTATTGAGCTCGGGGAGCAGAAGCGCGCGAACAGAAGCGAGAAGCGAACTGATTGGTTAGTTC
AAATAAGGCACAGGGTCATTTCAGGTCCTTGGGGCACCCTGGAAACATCTGATGGTTCTCTAGAAACTGC
TGAGGGCTGGACCGCATCTGGGGACCATCTGTTCTTGGCCCTGAGCCGGGGCAGGAACTGCTTACCACAG
ATATCCTGTTTGGCCCATATTCAGCTGTTCCATCTGTTCTTGGCCCTGAGCCGGGGCAGGAACTGCTTAC
CACAGATATCCTGTTTGGCCCATATTCAGCTGTTCCATCTGTTCCTGACCTTGATCTGAACTTCTCTATT
CTCAGTTATGTATTTTTCCATGCCTTGCAAAATGGCGTTACTTAAGCTAGCTTGCCAAACCTACAGGTGG
GGTCTTTCATTCCCCCCTTTTTCTGGAGACTAAATAAAATCTTTTATTTTATCGATTCACTCCGGATTAC
CTTCATCCTTATGTAGATAAGAGTGCTGCAGAGCTCGAAAGGCAGAGATTCGCTTGTGTGGGTTAAAAGT
CAGCATTTCCAGCAGCAGCTGTGCTCCCGACTCCTCCATCTCAGGTACCACCGACTGCACTGGGCGGGGC
CCTCTGGGGGGAAAGGCTCCACGGGGCAGGGATACATCTCGAGGCCAGTCATCCTCTGGAGGCAGCCCAA
TCAGGTCAAAGATTTTGCCCAACTGGTCGGCTTCAGAGTTTCCACAGAAGAGAGGCTTTCGACGAAACAT
CTCTGCAAAGATACAGCCAACACTCCACATGTCCACAGGTGTTGCATATGTGGACTGCAGAAGAACTTCG
GGAGCTCGGTACCAGAGTGTAACAACCACGGGTGTAAGTGCCATCTGGTAGCTGTAGATTCTGGCCAGGC
CAAAGTCAGCCAGCTTGACTGTTCCACCACTTGTCACCAGAATGTTCTCTGGCTTCAGATCTCGGTGAAC
GATGCAATTGGCATGAAGGAAATCTAGGCCTCTTAGAAACTGGCGCATCAGATCCTTGATCGTTTCGGCT
GGCAAGCCTGGTGGGGGTGCCTTGTCCAGATATGTCCTTAGGTCCTGGTCTACATGCTCAAACACCAGGG
TTACCTTGATCTCCCGGTCAGTTCGGGATGTGGCACAGACGTCCATCAGCCGGACAACATTGGGATGCTC
AAAAGCCTCCAGTCGCCTCAGTAAAGCCACCTCACGAACTGTGCTGATGGGAAGGCCTCCTCCACCTCCT
CCTCCATTGGGGACTCTCACACTCTTGAGGGCCACAAAGTGGCCACTGTGGGGATCACAGGCCTTGTACA
CTGTCCCATAGGCACCGACACCAATTTCAGCCACTGGCTCATATCGAGAGGTAGCCATGGTGGCAAGCTT
TTTGCAAAAGCCTAGGCCTCCAAAAAAGCCTCCTCACTACTTCTGGAATAGCTCAGAGGCCGAGGCGGCC
TCGGCCTCTGCATAAATAAAAAAAATTAGTCAGCCATGGGGCGGAGAATGGGCGGAACTGGGCGGAGTTA
GGGGCGGGATGGGCGGAGTTAGGGGCGGGACTATGGTTGCTGACTAATTGAGATGCATGCTTTGCATACT
TCTGCCTGCTGGGGAGCCTGGGGACTTTCCACACCTGGTTGCTGACTAATTGAGATGCATGCTTTGCATA
CTTCTGCCTGCTGGGGAGCCTGGGGACTTTCCACACCCTAACTGACACACATTCCACAGGGTCGACCCTC
AGATGTCCACGTCCCGCACGTCGGTGGGTGTGCAAGCCAGGTCCACCTCCTCCTCCTCCTCTTCCTCCTC
CTCGGCGGCCTTGGGGTCCATGTTCTGCTGGGCCTGGCGCAGGCTTGACTCCAGCAGAGCTTCGATCTGC
TCCTGGCAGGCCCGGAGGCAGTCTGGGTCACACTTGATCACTCTGGAGAGGAAGCGTGTGAGGCGGTAGT
AGGACAGGAAGTTGTTGGGGCTCCTCAGGTTCAGGCCTTGCACTGCGGCCACCACGCTCCCCGCTGCCAC
CATGGAGGGCGGATTGGAAATGAACTTCACATCTGTGGCACAGAGGGCAACGAAGGTCTGCGCGTGTTTG
CGGATGATCTGTTTGTTCTCCTCCGCCTCTGGCATTTTGGAGAGGAAGTGTTCAATGAAATCGTGCGGGG
TCATTGCGGCCAGGTTCCACTTGAGCTTGTTCACCAGGAGCAGCTCCATTTGCAGCAGCTCCTCGGGCCG
GATGGAGTTGTCGGTGTAGATGCACAGCTTCTCGGCCGTCAGGGGGATGGTCTCCTTCATCTTAGAGGCC
ACGAACATGCAAGTGGCCCCCAGCAGCTGCAGGCGGCTCTTTTTCACGGGCTCCAGCGACAGGAAGCGGT
CCAGGTAGTTCATGGCCAGCGGGAAGACCTCCTCCTCGCACTTCTGTTCCTCGCAGACCTCCAGCATCCA
GGTGGCGACGATCTTCCGCATGGACGGCAGGACCTCCTTCTGCACACATTTGAAGTAGGACACCGAGGGC
GCGCAGGTCTCCTCCGCCTTCAGCATGGCCCGCAGCACCCGGTCGTTGAGGAGGTTGGCATCGGGGTACG
CGCGGCGGATGGTTTCCACTTCGCAGCACAGGAGCTGGTGTTCCATGGTGGCGAATTCCTACGTACCACC
ACACTGGGATCCGGCCGGCGCCTAGAGAAGGAGTGAGGGCTGGATAAAGGGAGGATCGAGGCGGGGTCGA
ACGAGGAGGTTCAAGGGGGAGAGACGGGGCGGATGGAGGAAGAGGAGGCGGAGGCTTAGGGTGTACAAAG
GGCTTGACCCAGGGAGGGGGGTCAAAAGCCAAGGCTTCCCAGGTCACGATGTAGGGGACCTGGTCTGGGT
GTCCATGCGGGCCAGGTGAAAAGACCTTGATCTTAACCTGGGTGATGAGGTCTCGGTTAAAGGTGCCGTC
TCGCGGCCATCCGACGTTAAAGGTTGGCCATTCTGCAGAGCAGAAGGTAACCCAACGTCTCTTCTTGACA
TCTACCGACTGGTTGTGAGCGATCCGCTCGACATCTTTCCAGTGACCTAAGGTCAAACTTAAGGGAGTGG
TAACAGTCTGGCCCTAATTTTCAGACAAATACAGAAACACAGTCAGACAGAGACAACACAGAACGATGCT
GCAGCGCTGCAGCAGACAAGACGCGCGGCTTCGGTTCCAAACCGAAAGCAAAAATTCAGACGGAGGCGGG
AACTGTTTTAGGTTCTCGTCTCCTACCAGAACCACATATCCTGACGGGGTCGGATTCCACATCGACTCCC
TTCCTCAGGTCGGGCCACAAAAACGGCCCCCAAAGTCCCTGGGACGTCTCCCAGGGTTGCGGCCGGGTGT
TCAGAACTCGTCAGTTCCACCACGGGTCCGCCAGATACAGAGCTAGTTAGCTAACTAGTACCGACGCAGG
CGCATAAAATCAGTCATAGACACTAGACAATCGGACAGACACAGATAAGTTGCTGGCCAGCTTGCCTCCC
GGTGGTGGGTCGGTGGTCCCTGGGCAGGGGTCTCCCGATCCCGGACGAGCCCCCAAATGAAAGACCCCCG
CTGACGGGTAGTCAATCACTCAGAGGAGACCCTCCCAAGGAACAGCGAGACCACAAGTCGGATGCAACTG
CAAGAGGGTTTATTGGATACACGGGTACCCGGGCGACTCAGTCAATCGGAGGACTGGCGCCCCGAGTGAG
GGGTTGTGGGCTCTTTTATTGAGCTCGGGGAGCAGAAGCGCGCGAACAGAAGCGAGAAGCGAACTGATTG
GTTAGTTCAAATAAGGCACAGGGTCATTTCAGGTCCTTGGGGCACCCTGGAAACATCTGATGGTTCTCTA
GAAACTGCTGAGGGCTGGACCGCATCTGGGGACCATCTGTTCTTGGCCCTGAGCCGGGGCAGGAACTGCT
TACCACAGATATCCTGTTTGGCCCATATTCAGCTGTTCCATCTGTTCTTGGCCCTGAGCCGGGGCAGGAA
CTGCTTACCACAGATATCCTGTTTGGCCCATATTCAGGCTGCAGGTGGCACTTTTCGGGGAAATGTGCGC
GGAACCCCTATTTGTTTATTTTTCTAAATACATTCAAATATGTATCCGCTCATGAGACAATAACCCTGAT
AAATGCTTCAATAATATTGAAAAAGGAAGAGTATGAGTATTCAACATTTCCGTGTCGCCCTTATTCCCTT
TTTTGCGGCATTTTGCCTTCCTGTTTTTGCTCACCCAGAAACGCTGGTGAAAGTAAAAGATGCTGAAGAT
CAGTTGGGTGCACGAGTGGGTTACATCGAACTGGATCTCAACAGCGGTAAGATCCTTGAGAGTTTTCGCC
CCGAAGAACGTTTTCCAATGATGAGCACTTTTAAAGTTCTGCTATGTGGCGCGGTATTATCCCGTATTGA
CGCCGGGCAAGAGCAACTCGGTCGCCGCATACACTATTCTCAGAATGACTTGGTTGAGTACTCACCAGTC
ACAGAAAAGCATCTTACGGATGGCATGACAGTAAGAGAATTATGCAGTGCTGCCATAACCATGAGTGATA
ACACTGCGGCCAACTTACTTCTGACAACGATCGGAGGACCGAAGGAGCTAACCGCTTTTTTGCACAACAT
GGGGGATCATGTAACTCGCCTTGATCGTTGGGAACCGGAGCTGAATGAAGCCATACCAAACGACGAGCGT
GACACCACGATGCCTGTAGCAATGGCAACAACGTTGCGCAAACTATTAACTGGCGAACTACTTACTCTAG
CTTCCCGGCAACAATTAATAGACTGGATGGAGGCGGATAAAGTTGCAGGACCACTTCTGCGCTCGGCCCT
TCCGGCTGGCTGGTTTATTGCTGATAAATCTGGAGCCGGTGAGCGTGGGTCTCGCGGTATCATTGCAGCA
CTGGGGCCAGATGGTAAGCCCTCCCGTATCGTAGTTATCTACACGACGGGGAGTCAGGCAACTATGGATG
AACGAAATAGACAGATCGCTGAGATAGGTGCCTCACTGATTAAGCATTGGTAACTGTCAGACCAAGTTTA
CTCATATATACTTTAGATTGATTTGCGGCCGCAAAAGGATCTAGGTGAAGATCCTTTTTGATAATCTCAT
GACCAAAATCCCTTAACGTGAGTTTTCGTTCCACTGAGCGTCAGACCCCGTAGAAAAGATCAAAGGATCT
TCTTGAGATCCTTTTTTTCTGCGCGTAATCTGCTGCTTGCAAACAAAAAAACCACCGCTACCAGCGGTGG
TTTGTTTGCCGGATCAAGAGCTACCAACTCTTTTTCCGAAGGTAACTGGCTTCAGCAGAGCGCAGATACC
AAATACTGTTCTTCTAGTGTAGCCGTAGTTAGGCCACCACTTCAAGAACTCTGTAGCACCGCCTACATAC
CTCGCTCTGCTAATCCTGTTACCAGTGGCTGCTGCCAGTGGCGATAAGTCGTGTCTTACCGGGTTGGACT
CAAGACGATAGTTACCGGATAAGGCGCAGCGGTCGGGCTGAACGGGGGGTTCGTGCACACAGCCCAGCTT
GGAGCGAACGACCTACACCGAACTGAGATACCTACAGCGTGAGCTATGAGAAAGCGCCACGCTTCCCGAA
GGGAGAAAGGCGGACAGGTATCCGGTAAGCGGCAGGGTCGGAACAGGAGAGCGCACGAGGGAGCTTCCAG
GGGGAAACGCCTGGTATCTTTATAGTCCTGTCGGGTTTCGCCACCTCTGACTTGAGCGTCGATTTTTGTG
ATGCTCGTCAGGGGGGCGGAGCCTATGGAAAAACGCCAGCAACGCGGCCTTTTTACGGTTCCTGGCCTTT
TGCTGGCCTTTTGCTCACATGTTCTTTCCTGCGTTATCCCCTGATTCTGTGGATAACCGTATTACCGCCT
TTGAGTGAGCTGATACCGCTCGCCGCAGCCGAACGACCGAGCGCAGCGAGTCAGTGAGCGAGGAAGCGGA
AG
