>Addgene plasmid #11129 | pbabe-cyclinD1+CDK4R24C | addgene partial sequence | sequence record 163954 | pBABE5 5'-CTTTATCCAGCCCTCAC-3'
GGTACGTAGGAATTCGCCACCATGGAACACCAGCTCCTGTGCTGCGAAGTGGAAACCATCCGCCGCGCGT
ACCCCGATGCCAACCTCCTCAACGACCGGGTGCTGCGGGCCATGCTGAAGGCGGAGGAGACCTGCGCGCC
CTCGGTGTCCTACTTCAAATGTGTGCAGAAGGAGGTCCTGCCGTCCATGCGGAAGATCGTCGCCACCTGG
ATGCTGGAGGTCTGCGAGGAACAGAAGTGCGAGGAGGAGGTCTTCCCGCTGGCCATGAACTACCTGGACC
GCTTCCTGTCGCTGGAGCCCGTGAAAAAGAGCCGCCTGCAGCTGCTGGGGGCCACTTGCATGTTCGTGGC
CTCTAAGATGAAGGAGACCATCCCCCTGACGGCCGAGAAGCTGTGCATCTACACCGACAACTCCATCCGG
CCCGAGGAGCTGCTGCAAATGGAGCTGCTCCTGGTGAACAAGCTCAAGTGGAACCTGGCCGCAATGACCC
CGCACGATTTCATTGAACACTTCCTCTCCAAAATGCCAGAGGCGGAGGAGAACAAACAGATCATCCGCAA
ACACGCGCAGACCTTCGTTGCCCTCTGTGCCACAGATGTGAAGTTCATTTCCAATCCGCCCTCCATGGTG
GCAGCGGGGAGCGTGGTGGCCGCAGTGCAAGGCCTGAACCTGAGGAGCCCCAACAACTTCCTGTCCTACT
ACCGCCTCACACGCTTCCTCTCCAGAGTGATCAAGTGTGACCCAGACTGCCTCCGGGCCTGCCAGGAGCA
GATCGAAGCTCTGCTGGAGTCAAGCCTGCGCCAGGCCCAGCAGAACATGGACCCCA
